Addgene plasmid #88456: pDONR223-ZNF502
Purpose: Donor Vector containing ZNF502 transcription factor, part of the Human TFome Collection
Depositing lab: Marc Vidal. Depositing organization: Dana-Farber Cancer Institute. Publication: A comprehensive library of human transcription factors for cell fate engineering. Ng AHM, Khoshakhlagh P, Rojo Arias JE, Pasquini G, Wang K, Swiersy A, Shipman SL, Appleton E, Kiaee K, Kohman RE, Vernet A, Dysart M, Leeper K, Saylor W, Huang JY, Graveline A, Taipale J, Hill DE, Vidal M, Melero-Martin JM, Busskamp V, Church GM. Nat Biotechnol. 2021 Apr;39(4):510-519. doi: 10.1038/s41587-020-0742-6. Epub 2020 Nov 30. PubMed 33257861.
Backbone
  Vector backbone: pDONR223
  Backbone manufacturer: Invitrogen
  Backbone size w/o insert (bp): 3000
  Vector type: Gateway Donor Vector
Growth in bacteria
  Bacterial resistance: Spectinomycin, 50 μg/mL
  Growth temperature: 37°C
  Growth strain: DH5alpha
  Copy number: High Copy
Gene/Insert
  Gene/Insert name: ZNF502
  Species: H. sapiens (human)
  Insert size (bp): 1635
  Mutation: Last nucleotide of stop codon removed to allow for Gateway C-terminal fusions
  Entrez Gene: ZNF502 (a.k.a. FLJ12515, FLJ14855)
  Cloning method: Gateway Cloning
  Sequencing primers: 5′ M13F(-21); 3′ M13R
Terms and licenses: Academic/Nonprofit Terms; Industry Terms: Not Available to Industry
Depositor comments: Represents the ORFeome subset of the TFome
How to cite: pDONR223-ZNF502 was a gift from Marc Vidal (Addgene plasmid # 88456 ; http://n2t.net/addgene:88456 ; RRID:Addgene_88456)
