[The description below was written by a language model from this plasmid's Addgene catalogue record.]
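Description:
pDONR223-ZNF502 is a Gateway donor-backbone clone, functionally an entry clone, carrying the open reading frame of the human zinc finger transcription factor ZNF502. It is built on the commercial pDONR223 backbone (about 3 kb without insert) and is maintained in standard E. coli cloning strains as a high-copy plasmid under spectinomycin selection. The record lists no feature table, so the origin of replication and the exact recombination sites are not stated. Since the insert was introduced by Gateway cloning, the ORF would normally be flanked by attL sites generated in the BP reaction, which allow transfer into attR-bearing destination vectors by an LR reaction. M13 forward and reverse priming sites on either side of the insert are used to verify the sequence.

The insert is about 1.6 kb. It has been modified so that the last nucleotide of the stop codon is removed, which opens the reading frame at the 3' end. This lets the ORF be read through into the downstream Gateway sequence, so C-terminal fusions to tags or reporters can be supplied by the chosen destination vector. The donor backbone is not an expression vector, and the record gives no promoter driving ZNF502. Expression depends entirely on the destination vector the ORF is moved into.

The plasmid belongs to the Human TFome Collection, a comprehensive library of human transcription factor clones assembled for cell fate engineering, and it represents the ORFeome-derived subset of that resource. Its typical use is as a source clone for shuttling ZNF502 into expression vectors for overexpression studies or transcription factor screens.
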