>Addgene plasmid #88456 | pDONR223-ZNF502 | depositor partial sequence | sequence record 172060 | insert
ATGTTGAATATGCAAGGAGCTGAAGAGAGAGACATTAGAAGAGAGACTTGTCCAGGCTGGGTAAACAAGA
ACAAGCCTGCTCTGGAGCAGGATGTCTGTAAAATTGACTCATCAGGGATAGTAGTAAAGAGGTTCCAAGA
GGATGAATACCAAGATTCTACATTTGAAGAAAAATATGCATGTGAGGGCATGAAGGAAAACTCTCCTAGG
GAGATTGCTGAATCATGCCTTTTCCAGGAAGGAGGTTTTGGGAGAATAACTTTCATCCACAAAGAAGCAC
CCCCTGAAATTATTAGTCAAGGATATAATTTTGAGAAAAGCTTGCTTTTGACCTCAAGCCTTGTTACACG
TCTCAGGGTTTCTACAGAAGAGAGTCTGCATCAGTGGGAAACAAGTAATATACAAACCAATGATATTTCA
GACCAAAGTAAATGTCCAACTCTCTGCACACAGAAAAAATCTTGGAAATGTAATGAATGTGGAAAAACCT
TTACTCAGAGCTCATCCCTTACCCAACATCAGAGAACTCATACTGGAGAGAGACCCTACACATGTGAGGA
ATGTGGGAAAGCCTTTAGTCGTAGTTCATTCCTTGTTCAACATCAAAGAATTCACACTGGAGTGAAACCA
TATGGATGTGAGCAGTGTGGGAAAACATTTCGATGTCGATCATTTCTTACTCAGCATCAAAGAATTCACA
CTGGAGAGAAACCTTATAAATGCAATGAATGTGGGAATTCCTTCCGCAATCACTCACATCTCACTGAACA
CCAGAGAATTCACACTGGAGAGAAACCTTATAAATGCAATAGGTGTGGGAAGGCATTCAATCAGAATACA
CACCTTATTCATCATCAGAGAATTCACACTGGTGAGAAGCCTTACATATGCAGTGAATGTGGCTCTTCTT
TTCGAAAACACTCAAATCTTACGCAACATCAGAGAATTCACACTGGGGAAAAACCCCATAAATGTGACGA
ATGTGGGAAAACTTTCCAAACAAAGGCAAACCTCTCTCAGCATCAGAGAATTCATAGTGGAGAGAAACCC
TATAAATGTAAAGAATGTGGCAAAGCCTTTTGTCAGAGCCCATCTCTTATTAAACACCAGCGAATTCATA
CTGGAGAAAAACCATATAAGTGTAAAGAATGTGGCAAAGCGTTTACTCAGAGCACCCCACTCACTAAACA
TCAGAGAATACATACAGGGGAGAGACCCTACAAATGCAGTGAATGTGGTAAAGCCTTCATTCAGAGCATT
TGCCTTATTCGGCACCAGAGAAGTCACACTGGAGAAAAACCCTATAAATGCAATGAATGTGGAAAGGGCT
TTAATCAGAACACCTGCCTCACTCAGCATATGAGAATTCATACTGGAGAGAAGCCCTATAAATGTAAAGA
ATGTGGGAAAGCCTTTGCTCATAGCTCATCTCTTACTGAACATCATAGAACTCACACTGGTGAGAAGCTC
TATAAATGTAGTGAGTGTGAGAAAACCTTCCGCAAGTATGCACACCTTAGTGAACATTACAGAATTCACA
CTGGTGAGAAGCCTTATGAGTGTATTGAGTGTGGAAAGTTCTTCAGACATAGTTCAGTCCTTTTCAGACA
TCAGAAACTTCACAGTGGTGACTAA
